>Addgene plasmid #214388 | pMK462 (Hygro-P2A-mAB) | addgene full sequence | sequence record 426473 | Addgene NGS Result
CTG
[124 nt withheld, positions 4-127]
C
[91 nt withheld, positions 129-219]
A
[49 nt withheld, positions 221-269]
CCTTTGACGTTGGAGTCCACGTTCTTT
[37 nt withheld, positions 297-333]
ACCCTATCTCGGTCTATTCTTTTGATTTATAAGGGATTTTGCCGATTTCGGCCTATTGGTTAAAAAAATG
AGCTGATTTAACAAAAATTTAACGCGAATTTTAACAAAATATTAACGCTTACAATTTCCATTCGCCATTC
AGGCTGCGCAACTGTTGGGAAGGGCGATCGGTGCGGGCCTCTTCGCTATTACGCCAGCTGGCGAAAGGGG
GATGTGCTGCAAGGCGATTAAGTTGGGTAACGCCAGGGTTTTCCCAGTCACGACGTTGTAAAACGACGGC
CAGTGAGCGCGCGTAATACGACTCACTATAGGGCGAATTGGGTACCGGGCCCCCCCTCGAGGTCGACGGT
ATCGATAAGCTTGATATCGCCACCATGAAAAAGCCTGAACTCACCGCGACGTCTGTCGAGAAGTTTCTGA
TCGAAAAGTTCGACAGCGTCTCCGACCTGATGCAGCTCTCGGAGGGCGAAGAATCTCGTGCTTTCAGCTT
CGATGTAGGAGGGCGTGGATATGTCCTGCGGGTAAATAGCTGCGCCGATGGTTTCTACAAAGATCGTTAT
GTTTATCGGCACTTTGCATCGGCCGCGCTCCCGATTCCGGAAGTGCTTGACATTGGGGAATTCAGCGAGA
GCCTGACCTATTGCATCTCCCGCCGTGCACAGGGTGTCACGTTGCAAGACCTGCCTGAAACCGAACTGCC
CGCTGTTCTGCAGCCGGTCGCGGAGGCCATGGATGCGATCGCTGCGGCCGATCTTAGCCAGACGAGCGGG
TTCGGCCCATTCGGACCGCAAGGAATCGGTCAATACACTACATGGCGTGATTTCATATGCGCGATTGCTG
ATCCCCATGTGTATCACTGGCAAACTGTGATGGACGACACCGTCAGTGCGTCCGTCGCGCAGGCTCTCGA
TGAGCTGATGCTTTGGGCCGAGGACTGCCCCGAAGTCCGGCACCTCGTGCACGCGGATTTCGGCTCCAAC
AATGTCCTGACGGACAATGGCCGCATAACAGCGGTCATTGACTGGAGCGAGGCGATGTTCGGGGATTCCC
AATACGAGGTCGCCAACATCTTCTTCTGGAGGCCGTGGTTGGCTTGTATGGAGCAGCAGACGCGCTACTT
CGAGCGGAGGCATCCGGAGCTTGCAGGATCGCCGCGGCTCCGGGCGTATATGCTCCGCATTGGTCTTGAC
CAACTCTATCAGAGCTTGGTTGACGGCAATTTCGATGATGCAGCTTGGGCGCAGGGTCGATGCGACGCAA
TCGTCCGATCCGGAGCCGGGACTGTCGGGCGTACACAAATCGCCCGCAGAAGCGCGGCCGTCTGGACCGA
TGGCTGTGTAGAAGTACTCGCCGATAGTGGAAACCGACGCCCCAGCACTCGTCCGAGGGCAAAGGAATCA
GGAAGCGGAGCTACTAACTTCAGCCTGCTGAAGCAGGCTGGAGACGTGGAGGAGAACCCTGGACCTAGAT
CTAAGGAGAAGAGTGCTTGTCCTAAAGATCCAGCCAAACCTCCGGCCAAGGCACAAGTTGTGGGATGGCC
ACCGGTGAGATCATACCGGAAGAACGTGATGGTTTCCTGCCAAAAATCAAGCGGTGGCCCGGAGGCGGCG
GCGTTCGTGAAGGTATCAATGGACGGAGCACCGTACTTGAGGAAAATCGATTTGAGGATGTATAAAGGCG
CTGGTGCAGGCGCCGGATCAGTGAAGGACGTGCCCGACTCTCAGCAGCACCCAGCACCAGAGAAGAGCAG
CAAGGTCTCGGAGCAGCTCAAGTGCTGCAGCGGCATCCTCAAGGAGATGTTTGCCAAGAAGCACGCCGCC
TACGCCTGGCCCTTCTACAAGCCTGTGGACGTGGAGGCACTGGGCGCCCACGACTACTGTGACATCATCA
AGCACCCCATGGACATGAGCACAATCAAGTCTAAACTGGAGGCCCGTGAGTACCGTGATGCTCAGGAGTT
TGGTGCTGACGTCCGATTGATGTTCTCCAACTGCTATAAGTACAACCCTCCTGACCATGAGGTGGTGGCC
ATGGCCCGCAAGCTCCAGGATGTGTTCGAAATGCGCTTTGCCAAGATGCCGGACGAGGGCGGAGGCGGAG
GTGGCGGCGCTGGTGCAGGCGCCGGATCCACTAGTTCTAGAGCGGCCGCCACCGCGGTGGAGCTCCAGCT
TTTGTTCCCTTTAGTGAGGGTTAATTGCGCGCTTGGCGTAATCATGGTCATAGCTGTTTCCTGTGTGAAA
TTGTTATCCGCTCACAATTCCACACAACATACGAGCCGGAAGCATAAAGTGTAAAGCCTGGGGTGCCTAA
TGAGTGAGCTAACTCACATTAATTGCGTTGCGCTCACTGCCCGCTTTCCAGTCGGGAAACCTGTCGTGCC
AGCTGCATTAATGAATCGGCCAACGCGCGGGGAGAGGCGGTTTGCGTATTGGGCGCTCTTCCGCTTCCTC
GCTCACTGACTCGCTGCGCTCGGTCGTTCGGCTGCGGCGAGCGGTATCAGCTCACTCAAAGGCGGTAATA
CGGTTATCCACAGAATCAGGGGATAACGCAGGAAAGAACATGTGAGCAAAAGGCCAGCAAAAGGCCAGGA
ACCGTAAAAAGGCCGCGTTGCTGGCGTTTTTCCATAGGCTCCGCCCCCCTGACGAGCATCACAAAAATCG
ACGCTCAAGTCAGAGGTGGCGAAACCCGACAGGACTATAAAGATACCAGGCGTTTCCCCCTGGAAGCTCC
CTCGTGCGCTCTCCTGTTCCGACCCTGCCGCTTACCGGATACCTGTCCGCCTTTCTCCCTTCGGGAAGCG
TGGCGCTTTCTCATAGCTCACGCTGTAGGTATCTCAGTTCGGTGTAGGTCGTTCGCTCCAAGCTGGGCTG
TGTGCACGAACCCCCCGTTCAGCCCGACCGCTGCGCCTTATCCGGTAACTATCGTCTTGAGTCCAACCCG
GTAAGACACGACTTATCGCCACTGGCAGCAGCCACTGGTAACAGGATTAGCAGAGCGAGGTATGTAGGCG
GTGCTACAGAGTTCTTGAAGTGGTGGCCTAACTACGGCTACACTAGAAGAACAGTATTTGGTATCTGCGC
TCTGCTGAAGCCAGTTACCTTCGGAAAAAGAGTTGGTAGCTCTTGATCCGGCAAACAAACCACCGCTGGT
AGCGGTGGTTTTTTTGTTTGCAAGCAGCAGATTACGCGCAGAAAAAAAGGATCTCAAGAAGATCCTTTGA
TCTTTTCTACGGGGTCTGACGCTCAGTGGAACGAAAACTCACGTTAAGGGATTTTGGTCATGAGATTATC
AAAAAGGATCTTCACCTAGATCCTTTTAAATTAAAAATGAAGTTTTAAATCAATCTAAAGTATATATGAG
TAAACTTGGTCTGACAGTTACCAATGCTTAATCAGTGAGGCACCTATCTCAGCGATCTGTCTATTTCGTT
CATCCATAGTTGCCTGACTCCCCGTCGTGTAGATAACTACGATACGGGAGGGCTTACCATCTGGCCCCAG
TGCTGCAATGATACCGCGAGACCCACGCTCACCGGCTCCAGATTTATCAGCAATAAACCAGCCAGCCGGA
AGGGCCGAGCGCAGAAGTGGTCCTGCAACTTTATCCGCCTCCATCCAGTCTATTAATTGTTGCCGGGAAG
CTAGAGTAAGTAGTTCGCCAGTTAATAGTTTGCGCAACGTTGTTGCCATTGCTACAGGCATCGTGGTGTC
ACGCTCGTCGTTTGGTATGGCTTCATTCAGCTCCGGTTCCCAACGATCAAGGCGAGTTACATGATCCCCC
ATGTTGTGCAAAAAAGCGGTTAGCTCCTTCGGTCCTCCGATCGTTGTCAGAAGTAAGTTGGCCGCAGTGT
TATCACTCATGGTTATGGCAGCACTGCATAATTCTCTTACTGTCATGCCATCCGTAAGATGCTTTTCTGT
GACTGGTGAGTACTCAACCAAGTCATTCTGAGAATAGTGTATGCGGCGACCGAGTTGCTCTTGCCCGGCG
TCAATACGGGATAATACCGCGCCACATAGCAGAACTTTAAAAGTGCTCATCATTGGAAAACGTTCTTCGG
GGCGAAAACTCTCAAGGATCTTACCGCTGTTGAGATCCAGTTCGATGTAACCCACTCGTGCACCCAACTG
ATCTTCAGCATCTTTTACTTTCACCAGCGTTTCTGGGTGAGCAAAAACAGGAAGGCAAAATGCCGCAAAA
AAGGGAATAAGGGCGACACGGAAATGTTGAATACTCATACTCTTCCTTTTTCAATATTATTGAAGCATTT
ATCAGGGTTATTGTCTCATGAGCGGATACATATTTGAATGTATTTAGAAAAATAAACAAATAGGGGTTCC
GCGCACATTTCCCCGAAAAGTGCCAC
Features (pLannotate 1.2.2; 16 found; start..end, strand, type, name):
      4..362     +  rep_origin     f1 ori (sequence partly withheld): f1 bacteriophage origin of replication; arrow indicates direction of (+) strand synthesis
    464..619     -  CDS            lacZα (fragment): LacZα fragment of β-galactosidase; lacZ fragment
    627..645     +  promoter       T7 promoter: promoter for bacteriophage T7 RNA polymerase
    654..702     -  misc_feature   MCS (fragment): pBluescript multiple cloning site
    708..1730    +  CDS            hph: KHYB_ECOLX - Experimental evidence at protein level: Swiss-Prot protein existence level 1. The aminoglycoside phosphotransferases achieve inactivation of their antibiotic substrates by phosphorylation. Only phosphorylates hygromycin and closely related compounds such as demethyl analogs and destomycin. From Escherichia coli.
   1806..2009    +  CDS            mini-AID: minimal degron from the auxin-responsive IAA17 protein of Arabidopsis thaliana (Kubota et al., 2013) acts as an auxin-inducible degron (AID) in the presence of TIR1
   2037..2420    +  CDS            BRD3 (fragment): BRD3_HUMAN - Also known as KIAA0043, RING3L. Experimental evidence at protein level: Swiss-Prot protein existence level 1. Chromatin reader that recognizes and binds hyperacetylated chromatin and plays a role in the regulation of transcription, probably by chromatin remodeling and interaction with transcription factors (PubMed:18406326, PubMed:27105114). Regulates transcription by promoting the binding of the transcription factor GATA1 to its targets (By similarity). From Homo sapiens (Human).
   2457..2498    -  misc_feature   MCS (fragment): pBluescript multiple cloning site
   2511..2529    -  promoter       T3 promoter: promoter for bacteriophage T3 RNA polymerase
   2574..2590    -  protein_bind   lac operator: The lac repressor binds to the lac operator to inhibit transcription in E. coli. This inhibition can be relieved by adding lactose or isopropyl-β-D-thiogalactopyranoside (IPTG). lac repressor encoded by lacI
   2598..2628    -  promoter       lac promoter: promoter for the E. coli lac operon
   2643..2664    -  protein_bind   CAP binding site: CAP binding activates transcription in the presence of cAMP. E. coli catabolite activator protein
   2677..2769    -  CDS            lacI (fragment): lac repressor; lacI; The lac repressor binds to the lac operator to inhibit transcription in E. coli. This inhibition can be relieved by adding lactose or isopropyl-β-D-thiogalactopyranoside (IPTG).
   2952..3540    -  rep_origin     ori: high-copy-number ColE1/pMB1/pBR322/pUC origin of replication
   3711..4571    -  CDS            AmpR: β-lactamase; bla; confers resistance to ampicillin, carbenicillin, and related antibiotics
   4572..4676    -  promoter       AmpR promoter: bla
