[The description below was written by a language model from this plasmid's Addgene catalogue record and pLannotate feature annotations shown in this document.]
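Description:
pMK462 (Hygro-P2A-mAB) is a 4.7 kb pBluescript-based plasmid catalogued as a mammalian expression/CRISPR vector. It is maintained in E. coli at high copy through the ColE1/pUC-type origin and selected with ampicillin via the AmpR (β-lactamase) gene and its promoter. It keeps the usual pBluescript features: an f1 phage origin, T7 and T3 promoters flanking the remnants of the multiple cloning site, and lacZα/lac promoter–operator fragments.

The insert, placed between the two MCS fragments, is a single cassette reading hygromycin phosphotransferase (hph), then a P2A self-cleaving peptide, which is named in the insert title and presumably occupies the unannotated gap after hph. This is followed by the mini-AID degron derived from Arabidopsis IAA17 and a bromodomain segment. The annotation tool matched that segment to a human BRD3 fragment, whereas the catalogue entry calls it BromoTag. The "mAB" tandem tag therefore combines two degrons. mini-AID drives degradation in the presence of TIR1 and an auxin-type ligand, and BromoTag is a bromodomain-based degron targeted by a small-molecule degrader.

No mammalian promoter, polyadenylation signal or homology arms are annotated. Together with the CRISPR classification, and with the marker lying upstream of the tag, this suggests a donor template for knock-in at the N-terminus of an endogenous gene. In that arrangement the target locus would drive hygromycin resistance, and P2A would release the marker from the degron-tagged protein. The record does not state this design explicitly. The associated publication concerns combining AID2 and BromoTag for degron-based protein knockdown, and human and mouse are the listed species.
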