Addgene plasmid #214388: pMK462 (Hygro-P2A-mAB)
Depositing lab: Masato Kanemaki. Publication: Combination of AID2 and BromoTag expands the utility of degron-based protein knockdowns. Hatoyama Y, Islam M, Bond AG, Hayashi KI, Ciulli A, Kanemaki MT. EMBO Rep. 2024 Sep;25(9):4062-4077. doi: 10.1038/s44319-024-00224-4. Epub 2024 Aug 23. PubMed 39179892.
Backbone
  Vector backbone: pBluescript
  Vector type: Mammalian Expression, CRISPR
  Selectable markers: Hygromycin
Growth in bacteria
  Bacterial resistance: Ampicillin, 100 μg/mL
  Growth temperature: 37°C
  Growth strain: DH5alpha
  Copy number: High Copy
Gene/Insert
  Gene/Insert name: Hygro-P2A-mAID-BromoTag
  Species: H. sapiens (human), M. musculus (mouse)
Terms and licenses: Academic/Nonprofit Terms; Industry Terms: Not Available to Industry
How to cite: pMK462 (Hygro-P2A-mAB) was a gift from Masato Kanemaki (Addgene plasmid # 214388 ; http://n2t.net/addgene:214388 ; RRID:Addgene_214388)
